Addgene plasmid #142503: TFORF0269
Purpose: Lentiviral vector for overexpressing transcription factor ORFs with unique 24-bp barcodes. Barcodes facilitate identification of transcription factors in pooled screens.
Depositing lab: Feng Zhang. Depositing organization: Broad Institute. Publication: A transcription factor atlas of directed differentiation. Joung J, Ma S, Tay T, Geiger-Schuller KR, Kirchgatterer PC, Verdine VK, Guo B, Arias-Garcia MA, Allen WE, Singh A, Kuksenko O, Abudayyeh OO, Gootenberg JS, Fu Z, Macrae RK, Buenrostro JD, Regev A, Zhang F. Cell. 2023 Jan 5;186(1):209-229.e26. doi: 10.1016/j.cell.2022.11.026. PubMed 36608654.
Backbone
  Vector backbone: pLX_TRC317
  Backbone manufacturer: Broad Institute Genetic Perturbation Platform
  Backbone size w/o insert (bp): 8264
  Vector type: Mammalian Expression, Lentiviral
  Selectable markers: Puromycin
Growth in bacteria
  Bacterial resistance: Ampicillin, 100 μg/mL
  Growth temperature: 37°C
  Growth strain: DH5alpha
  Copy number: High Copy
Gene/Insert
  Gene/Insert name: TCF4
  Species: H. sapiens (human)
  Insert size (bp): 2096
  Entrez Gene: TCF4 (a.k.a. CDG2T, E2-2, FCD2, FECD3, ITF-2, ITF2, PTHS, SEF-2, SEF2, SEF2-1, SEF2-1A, SEF2-1B, SEF2-1D, TCF-4, bHLHb19)
  Promoter: EF1a
  Cloning method: Unknown
  Sequencing primers: 5′ GGGTGGAGACTGAAGTTAGGCCAG; 3′ CACATAGCGTAAAAGGAGCAACATAG
Terms and licenses: Academic/Nonprofit Terms; Industry Terms: Not Available to Industry
Depositor comments: NM_001243230,ENST00000566286 . The transcription factor ORF portion of this plasmid was synthesized by Genewiz. Please test multiple small colonies in case of plasmid recombination. To make this collection available in a timely manner, a portion of this collection was not fully sequenced by Addgene. If an Addgene verified full plasmid sequence is not available, please contact us prior to placing an order to request the full sequence.
How to cite: TFORF0269 was a gift from Feng Zhang (Addgene plasmid # 142503 ; http://n2t.net/addgene:142503 ; RRID:Addgene_142503)
