[The description below was written by a language model from this plasmid's Addgene catalogue record and pLannotate feature annotations shown in this document.]
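Description:
TFORF0269 is a lentiviral mammalian expression plasmid built on the pLX_TRC317 backbone and carrying a human TCF4 open reading frame, one member of a barcoded transcription factor ORF collection. It is propagated in E. coli through a high-copy ColE1/pUC-type origin with ampicillin selection (AmpR under its own bla promoter). An f1 origin and remnants of a lac/T7/T3 cloning region are also annotated in the bacterial portion. The depositor notes that the plasmid may recombine during propagation.

The transfer-vector cassette follows a third-generation, self-inactivating layout. An RSV promoter drives a truncated HIV-1 5' LTR, followed by the Ψ packaging signal with a gag fragment, the RRE for Rev-dependent nuclear export, a cPPT/CTS, and a ΔU3 3' LTR with a downstream SV40 polyadenylation signal. Within the proviral region, SV40 early promoter and origin sequences lie upstream of a puromycin N-acetyltransferase gene, allowing selection of transduced mammalian cells. A strong constitutive EF-1α promoter drives TCF4, an E-box-binding basic helix-loop-helix transcription factor implicated in the initiation of neuronal differentiation. A WPRE downstream of the ORF enhances transcript expression. The record states that each construct carries a unique 24-bp barcode, but the barcode is not annotated in the feature table. The short U6 promoter fragment just after the ORF is probably only a partial match.

The ORF portion was made by gene synthesis and corresponds to a specific TCF4 transcript isoform. The plasmid is intended for overexpressing TCF4 alone or within pooled screens, where barcode readout identifies which transcription factor each cell received, for example in directed differentiation studies.
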