Features (pLannotate 1.2.2; 31 found; start..end, strand, type, name):
      1..1179    +  promoter       EF-1α promoter: strong constitutive promoter for human elongation factor EF-1α
   1262..3187    +  CDS            TCF4: ITF2_HUMAN - Also known as BHLHB19, ITF2, SEF2. Experimental evidence at protein level: Swiss-Prot protein existence level 1. Transcription factor that binds to the immunoglobulin enhancer Mu-E5/KE5-motif. Involved in the initiation of neuronal differentiation. Activates transcription by binding to the E box (5'- CANNTG-3'). Binds to the E-box present in the somatostatin receptor 2 initiator element (SSTR2-INR) to activate transcription (By similarity). Preferentially binds to either 5'-ACANNTGT-3' or 5'- CCANNTGG-3'. From Homo sapiens (Human).
   3203..3256    +  promoter       U6 promoter (fragment): RNA polymerase III promoter for human U6 snRNA
   3298..3886    +  misc_feature   WPRE: woodchuck hepatitis virus posttranscriptional regulatory element
   3937..3956    +  misc_feature   cPPT/CTS (fragment): central polypurine tract and central termination sequence of HIV-1
   3958..4191    +  LTR            3' LTR (ΔU3): self-inactivating 3' long terminal repeat (LTR) from HIV-1
   4269..4390    +  polyA_signal   SV40 poly(A) signal: SV40 polyadenylation signal
   4430..4565    +  rep_origin     SV40 ori: SV40 origin of replication
   4586..4604    -  promoter       T7 promoter: promoter for bacteriophage T7 RNA polymerase
   4612..4767    +  CDS            lacZα (fragment): LacZα fragment of β-galactosidase; lacZ fragment
   4772..5200    +  rep_origin     f1 ori (sequence partly withheld): f1 bacteriophage origin of replication; arrow indicates direction of (+) strand synthesis
   5253..5357    +  promoter       AmpR promoter: bla
   5358..6218    +  CDS            AmpR: β-lactamase; bla; confers resistance to ampicillin, carbenicillin, and related antibiotics
   6389..6977    +  rep_origin     ori: high-copy-number ColE1/pMB1/pBR322/pUC origin of replication
   7160..7252    +  CDS            lacI (fragment): lac repressor; lacI; The lac repressor binds to the lac operator to inhibit transcription in E. coli. This inhibition can be relieved by adding lactose or isopropyl-β-D-thiogalactopyranoside (IPTG).
   7265..7286    +  protein_bind   CAP binding site: CAP binding activates transcription in the presence of cAMP. E. coli catabolite activator protein
   7301..7331    +  promoter       lac promoter: promoter for the E. coli lac operon
   7339..7355    +  protein_bind   lac operator: The lac repressor binds to the lac operator to inhibit transcription in E. coli. This inhibition can be relieved by adding lactose or isopropyl-β-D-thiogalactopyranoside (IPTG). lac repressor encoded by lacI
   7400..7418    +  promoter       T3 promoter: promoter for bacteriophage T3 RNA polymerase
   7446..7672    +  promoter       RSV promoter: Rous sarcoma virus enhancer/promoter
   7673..7853    +  LTR            5' LTR (truncated): truncated 5' long terminal repeat (LTR) from HIV-1
   7900..8025    +  misc_feature   HIV-1 Ψ: packaging signal of human immunodeficiency virus type 1
   8009..8372    +  CDS            HIV-1 gag (fragment): gag protein from human immunodeficiency virus 1; gag
   8518..8751    +  misc_feature   RRE: The Rev response element (RRE) of HIV-1 allows for Rev-dependent mRNA export from the nucleus to the cytoplasm.
   9128..9154    +  CDS            Rev (fragment): human immunodeficiency virus 1 (HIV-1) Rev protein; rev; enhances nuclear export of unspliced and incompletely spliced viral mRNAs
   9161..9184    +  promoter       SV40 promoter (fragment): SV40 early promoter
   9185..9256    +  promoter       SV40 promoter (fragment): SV40 enhancer and early promoter
   9280..9415    +  rep_origin     SV40 ori: SV40 origin of replication
   9461..10057   +  CDS            PuroR (fragment): puromycin N-acetyltransferase; pac from Streptomyces; confers resistance to puromycin
  10106..10223   +  misc_feature   cPPT/CTS: central polypurine tract and central termination sequence of HIV-1
  10288..10354   +  CDS            small t antigen (fragment): SV40 (simian virus 40) small t antigen
>Addgene plasmid #142503 | TFORF0269 | addgene full sequence | sequence record 353047 | Addgene NGS Result
GGCTCCGGTGCCCGTCAGTGGGCAGAGCGCACATCGCCCACAGTCCCCGAGAAGTTGGGGGGAGGGGTCG
GCAATTGAACCGGTGCCTAGAGAAGGTGGCGCGGGGTAAACTGGGAAAGTGATGTCGTGTACTGGCTCCG
CCTTTTTCCCGAGGGTGGGGGAGAACCGTATATAAGTGCAGTAGTCGCCGTGAACGTTCTTTTTCGCAAC
GGGTTTGCCGCCAGAACACAGGTAAGTGCCGTGTGTGGTTCCCGCGGGCCTGGCCTCTTTACGGGTTATG
GCCCTTGCGTGCCTTGAATTACTTCCACCTGGCTGCAGTACGTGATTCTTGATCCCGAGCTTCGGGTTGG
AAGTGGGTGGGAGAGTTCGAGGCCTTGCGCTTAAGGAGCCCCTTCGCCTCGTGCTTGAGTTGAGGCCTGG
CCTGGGCGCTGGGGCCGCCGCGTGCGAATCTGGTGGCACCTTCGCGCCTGTCTCGCTGCTTTCGATAAGT
CTCTAGCCATTTAAAATTTTTGATGACCTGCTGCGACGCTTTTTTTCTGGCAAGATAGTCTTGTAAATGC
GGGCCAAGATCTGCACACTGGTATTTCGGTTTTTGGGGCCGCGGGCGGCGACGGGGCCCGTGCGTCCCAG
CGCACATGTTCGGCGAGGCGGGGCCTGCGAGCGCGGCCACCGAGAATCGGACGGGGGTAGTCTCAAGCTG
GCCGGCCTGCTCTGGTGCCTGGCCTCGCGCCGCCGTGTATCGCCCCGCCCTGGGCGGCAAGGCTGGCCCG
GTCGGCACCAGTTGCGTGAGCGGAAAGATGGCCGCTTCCCGGCCCTGCTGCAGGGAGCTCAAAATGGAGG
ACGCGGCGCTCGGGAGAGCGGGCGGGTGAGTCACCCACACAAAGGAAAAGGGCCTTTCCGTCCTCAGCCG
TCGCTTCATGTGACTCCACGGAGTACCGGGCGCCGTCCAGGCACCTCGATTAGTTCTCGAGCTTTTGGAG
TACGTCGTCTTTAGGTTGGGGGGAGGGGTTTTATGCGATGGAGTTTCCCCACACTGAGTGGGTGGAGACT
GAAGTTAGGCCAGCTTGGCACTTGATGTAATTCTCCTTGGAATTTGCCCTTTTTGAGTTTGGATCTTGGT
TCATTCTCAAGCCTCAGACAGTGGTTCAAAGTTTTTTTCTTCCATTTCAGGTGTCGTGAGGCTAGCACCG
CCACCATGCAACGGGCAAAAACTGAACTGTTCAGGCTTCAGATTGTAACTGACGATCTGAGGAAAAATGA
GATGTTTTCACCTCCTGTGAGCAGTGGGAAAAATGGACCAACTTCTTTGGCAAGTGGACATTTTACTGGC
TCAAATGTAGAAGACAGAAGTAGCTCAGGGTCCTGGGGGAATGGAGGACATCCAAGCCCGTCCAGGAACT
ATGGAGATGGGACTCCCTATGACCACATGACCAGCAGGGACCTTGGGTCACATGACAATCTCTCTCCACC
TTTTGTCAATTCCAGAATACAAAGTAAAACAGAAAGGGGCTCATACTCATCTTATGGGAGAGAATCAAAC
TTACAGGGTTGCCACCAGCAGAGTCTCCTTGGAGGTGACATGGATATGGGCAACCCAGGAACCCTTTCGC
CCACCAAACCTGGTTCCCAGTACTATCAGTATTCTAGCAATAATCCCCGAAGGAGGCCTCTTCACAGTAG
TGCCATGGAGGTACAGACAAAGAAAGTTCGAAAAGTTCCTCCAGGTTTGCCATCTTCAGTCTATGCTCCA
TCAGCAAGCACTGCCGACTACAATAGGGACTCGCCAGGCTATCCTTCCTCCAAACCAGCAACCAGCACTT
TCCCTAGCTCCTTCTTCATGCAAGATGGCCATCACAGCAGTGACCCTTGGAGCTCCTCCAGTGGGATGAA
TCAGCCTGGCTATGCAGGAATGTTGGGCAACTCTTCTCATATTCCACAGTCCAGCAGCTACTGTAGCCTG
CATCCACATGAACGTTTGAGCTATCCATCACACTCCTCAGCAGACATCAATTCCAGTCTTCCTCCGATGT
CCACTTTCCATCGTAGTGGTACAAACCATTACAGCACCTCTTCCTGTACGCCTCCTGCCAACGGGACAGA
CAGTATAATGGCAAATAGAGGAAGCGGGGCAGCCGGCAGCTCCCAGACTGGAGATGCTCTGGGGAAAGCA
CTTGCTTCGATCTATTCTCCAGATCACACTAACAACAGCTTTTCATCAAACCCTTCAACTCCTGTTGGCT
CTCCTCCATCTCTCTCAGGCACAGCTGTTTGGTCTAGAAATGGAGGACAGGCCTCATCGTCTCCTAATTA
TGAAGGACCCTTACACTCTTTGCAAAGCCGAATTGAAGATCGTTTAGAAAGACTGGATGATGCTATTCAT
GTTCTCCGGAACCATGCAGTGGGCCCATCCACAGCTATGCCTGGTGGTCATGGGGACATGCATGGAATCA
TTGGACCTTCTCATAATGGAGCCATGGGTGGTCTGGGCTCAGGGTATGGAACCGGCCTTCTTTCAGCCAA
CAGACATTCACTCATGGTGGGGACCCATCGTGAAGATGGCGTGGCCCTGAGAGGCAGCCATTCTCTTCTG
CCAAACCAGGTTCCGGTTCCACAGCTTCCTGTCCAGTCTGCGACTTCCCCTGACCTGAACCCACCCCAGG
ACCCTTACAGAGGCATGCCACCAGGACTACAGGGGCAGAGTGTCTCCTCTGGCAGCTCTGAGATCAAATC
CGATGACGAGGGTGATGAGAACCTGCAAGACACGAAATCTTCGGAGGACAAGAAATTAGATGACGACAAG
AAGGATATCAAATCAATTACTAGCAATAATGACGATGAGGACCTGACACCAGAGCAGAAGGCAGAGCGTG
AGAAGGAGCGGAGGATGGCCAACAATGCCCGAGAGCGTCTGCGGGTCCGTGACATCAACGAGGCTTTCAA
AGAGCTCGGCCGCATGGTGCAGCTCCACCTCAAGAGTGACAAGCCCCAGACCAAGCTCCTGATCCTCCAC
CAGGCGGTGGCCGTCATCCTCAGTCTGGAGCAGCAAGTCCGAGAAAGGAATCTGAATCCGAAAGCTGCGT
GTCTGAAAAGAAGGGAGGAAGAGAAGGTGTCCTCAGAGCCTCCCCCTCTCTCCTTGGCCGGCCCACACCC
TGGAATGGGAGACGCATCGAATCACATGGGACAGATGTAGTAATGAACTAGTCCGTAACTTGAAAGTATT
TCGATTTCTTGGCTTTATATATCTTGTGGAAAGGACGAGTTACAGTCGTCGAAGTTCAAAGCACGCGTTA
AGTCGACAATCAACCTCTGGATTACAAAATTTGTGAAAGATTGACTGGTATTCTTAACTATGTTGCTCCT
TTTACGCTATGTGGATACGCTGCTTTAATGCCTTTGTATCATGCTATTGCTTCCCGTATGGCTTTCATTT
TCTCCTCCTTGTATAAATCCTGGTTGCTGTCTCTTTATGAGGAGTTGTGGCCCGTTGTCAGGCAACGTGG
CGTGGTGTGCACTGTGTTTGCTGACGCAACCCCCACTGGTTGGGGCATTGCCACCACCTGTCAGCTCCTT
TCCGGGACTTTCGCTTTCCCCCTCCCTATTGCCACGGCGGAACTCATCGCCGCCTGCCTTGCCCGCTGCT
GGACAGGGGCTCGGCTGTTGGGCACTGACAATTCCGTGGTGTTGTCGGGGAAATCATCGTCCTTTCCTTG
GCTGCTCGCCTGTGTTGCCACCTGGATTCTGCGCGGGACGTCCTTCTGCTACGTCCCTTCGGCCCTCAAT
CCAGCGGACCTTCCTTCCCGCGGCCTGCTGCCGGCTCTGCGGCCTCTTCCGCGTCTTCGCCTTCGCCCTC
AGACGAGTCGGATCTCCCTTTGGGCCGCCTCCCCGCGTCGACTTTAAGACCAATGACTTACAAGGCAGCT
GTAGATCTTAGCCACTTTTTAAAAGAAAAGGGGGGACTGGAAGGGCTAATTCACTCCCAACGAAGACAAG
ATCTGCTTTTTGCTTGTACTGGGTCTCTCTGGTTAGACCAGATCTGAGCCTGGGAGCTCTCTGGCTAACT
AGGGAACCCACTGCTTAAGCCTCAATAAAGCTTGCCTTGAGTGCTTCAAGTAGTGTGTGCCCGTCTGTTG
TGTGACTCTGGTAACTAGAGATCCCTCAGACCCTTTTAGTCAGTGTGGAAAATCTCTAGCAGTACGTATA
GTAGTTCATGTCATCTTATTATTCAGTATTTATAACTTGCAAAGAAATGAATATCAGAGAGTGAGAGGAA
CTTGTTTATTGCAGCTTATAATGGTTACAAATAAAGCAATAGCATCACAAATTTCACAAATAAAGCATTT
TTTTCACTGCATTCTAGTTGTGGTTTGTCCAAACTCATCAATGTATCTTATCATGTCTGGCTCTAGCTAT
CCCGCCCCTAACTCCGCCCATCCCGCCCCTAACTCCGCCCAGTTCCGCCCATTCTCCGCCCCATGGCTGA
CTAATTTTTTTTATTTATGCAGAGGCCGAGGCCGCCTCGGCCTCTGAGCTATTCCAGAAGTAGTGAGGAG
GCTTTTTTGGAGGCCTAGGGACGTACCCAATTCGCCCTATAGTGAGTCGTATTACGCGCGCTCACTGGCC
GTCGTTTTACAACGTCGTGACTGGGAAAACCCTGGCGTTACCCAACTTAATCGCCTTGCAGCACATCCCC
CTTTCGCCAGCTGGCGTAATAGCGAAGAGGCCCGCACCGATCGCCCTTCCCAACAGTTGCGCAGCCTGAA
TGGCGAATGGG
[124 nt withheld, positions 4772-4895]
C
[91 nt withheld, positions 4897-4987]
A
[49 nt withheld, positions 4989-5037]
CCTTTGACGTTGGAGTCCACGTTCTTT
[37 nt withheld, positions 5065-5101]
ACCCTATCTCGGTCTATTCTTTTGATTTATAAGGGATTTTGCCGATTTCGGCCTATTGGTTAAAAAATGA
GCTGATTTAACAAAAATTTAACGCGAATTTTAACAAAATATTAACGCTTACAATTTAGGTGGCACTTTTC
GGGGAAATGTGCGCGGAACCCCTATTTGTTTATTTTTCTAAATACATTCAAATATGTATCCGCTCATGAG
ACAATAACCCTGATAAATGCTTCAATAATATTGAAAAAGGAAGAGTATGAGTATTCAACATTTCCGTGTC
GCCCTTATTCCCTTTTTTGCGGCATTTTGCCTTCCTGTTTTTGCTCACCCAGAAACGCTGGTGAAAGTAA
AAGATGCTGAAGATCAGTTGGGTGCACGAGTGGGTTACATCGAACTGGATCTCAACAGCGGTAAGATCCT
TGAGAGTTTTCGCCCCGAAGAACGTTTTCCAATGATGAGCACTTTTAAAGTTCTGCTATGTGGCGCGGTA
TTATCCCGTATTGACGCCGGGCAAGAGCAACTCGGTCGCCGCATACACTATTCTCAGAATGACTTGGTTG
AGTACTCACCAGTCACAGAAAAGCATCTTACGGATGGCATGACAGTAAGAGAATTATGCAGTGCTGCCAT
AACCATGAGTGATAACACTGCGGCCAACTTACTTCTGACAACGATCGGAGGACCGAAGGAGCTAACCGCT
TTTTTGCACAACATGGGGGATCATGTAACTCGCCTTGATCGTTGGGAACCGGAGCTGAATGAAGCCATAC
CAAACGACGAGCGTGACACCACGATGCCTGTAGCAATGGCAACAACGTTGCGCAAACTATTAACTGGCGA
ACTACTTACTCTAGCTTCCCGGCAACAATTAATAGACTGGATGGAGGCGGATAAAGTTGCAGGACCACTT
CTGCGCTCGGCCCTTCCGGCTGGCTGGTTTATTGCTGATAAATCTGGAGCCGGTGAGCGTGGGTCTCGCG
GTATCATTGCAGCACTGGGGCCAGATGGTAAGCCCTCCCGTATCGTAGTTATCTACACGACGGGGAGTCA
GGCAACTATGGATGAACGAAATAGACAGATCGCTGAGATAGGTGCCTCACTGATTAAGCATTGGTAACTG
TCAGACCAAGTTTACTCATATATACTTTAGATTGATTTAAAACTTCATTTTTAATTTAAAAGGATCTAGG
TGAAGATCCTTTTTGATAATCTCATGACCAAAATCCCTTAACGTGAGTTTTCGTTCCACTGAGCGTCAGA
CCCCGTAGAAAAGATCAAAGGATCTTCTTGAGATCCTTTTTTTCTGCGCGTAATCTGCTGCTTGCAAACA
AAAAAACCACCGCTACCAGCGGTGGTTTGTTTGCCGGATCAAGAGCTACCAACTCTTTTTCCGAAGGTAA
CTGGCTTCAGCAGAGCGCAGATACCAAATACTGTTCTTCTAGTGTAGCCGTAGTTAGGCCACCACTTCAA
GAACTCTGTAGCACCGCCTACATACCTCGCTCTGCTAATCCTGTTACCAGTGGCTGCTGCCAGTGGCGAT
AAGTCGTGTCTTACCGGGTTGGACTCAAGACGATAGTTACCGGATAAGGCGCAGCGGTCGGGCTGAACGG
GGGGTTCGTGCACACAGCCCAGCTTGGAGCGAACGACCTACACCGAACTGAGATACCTACAGCGTGAGCT
ATGAGAAAGCGCCACGCTTCCCGAAGGGAGAAAGGCGGACAGGTATCCGGTAAGCGGCAGGGTCGGAACA
GGAGAGCGCACGAGGGAGCTTCCAGGGGGAAACGCCTGGTATCTTTATAGTCCTGTCGGGTTTCGCCACC
TCTGACTTGAGCGTCGATTTTTGTGATGCTCGTCAGGGGGGCGGAGCCTATGGAAAAACGCCAGCAACGC
GGCCTTTTTACGGTTCCTGGCCTTTTGCTGGCCTTTTGCTCACATGTTCTTTCCTGCGTTATCCCCTGAT
TCTGTGGATAACCGTATTACCGCCTTTGAGTGAGCTGATACCGCTCGCCGCAGCCGAACGACCGAGCGCA
GCGAGTCAGTGAGCGAGGAAGCGGAAGAGCGCCCAATACGCAAACCGCCTCTCCCCGCGCGTTGGCCGAT
TCATTAATGCAGCTGGCACGACAGGTTTCCCGACTGGAAAGCGGGCAGTGAGCGCAACGCAATTAATGTG
AGTTAGCTCACTCATTAGGCACCCCAGGCTTTACACTTTATGCTTCCGGCTCGTATGTTGTGTGGAATTG
TGAGCGGATAACAATTTCACACAGGAAACAGCTATGACCATGATTACGCCAAGCGCGCAATTAACCCTCA
CTAAAGGGAACAAAAGCTGGAGCTGCAAGCTTAATGTAGTCTTATGCAATACTCTTGTAGTCTTGCAACA
TGGTAACGATGAGTTAGCAACATGCCTTACAAGGAGAGAAAAAGCACCGTGCATGCCGATTGGTGGAAGT
AAGGTGGTACGATCGTGCCTTATTAGGAAGGCAACAGACGGGTCTGACATGGATTGGACGAACCACTGAA
TTGCCGCATTGCAGAGATATTGTATTTAAGTGCCTAGCTCGATACATAAACGGGTCTCTCTGGTTAGACC
AGATCTGAGCCTGGGAGCTCTCTGGCTAACTAGGGAACCCACTGCTTAAGCCTCAATAAAGCTTGCCTTG
AGTGCTTCAAGTAGTGTGTGCCCGTCTGTTGTGTGACTCTGGTAACTAGAGATCCCTCAGACCCTTTTAG
TCAGTGTGGAAAATCTCTAGCAGTGGCGCCCGAACAGGGACTTGAAAGCGAAAGGGAAACCAGAGGAGCT
CTCTCGACGCAGGACTCGGCTTGCTGAAGCGCGCACGGCAAGAGGCGAGGGGCGGCGACTGGTGAGTACG
CCAAAAATTTTGACTAGCGGAGGCTAGAAGGAGAGAGATGGGTGCGAGAGCGTCAGTATTAAGCGGGGGA
GAATTAGATCGCGATGGGAAAAAATTCGGTTAAGGCCAGGGGGAAAGAAAAAATATAAATTAAAACATAT
AGTATGGGCAAGCAGGGAGCTAGAACGATTCGCAGTTAATCCTGGCCTGTTAGAAACATCAGAAGGCTGT
AGACAAATACTGGGACAGCTACAACCATCCCTTCAGACAGGATCAGAAGAACTTAGATCATTATATAATA
CAGTAGCAACCCTCTATTGTGTGCATCAAAGGATAGAGATAAAAGACACCAAGGAAGCTTTAGACAAGAT
AGAGGAAGAGCAAAACAAAAGTAAGACCACCGCACAGCAAGCGGCCGCTGATCTTCAGACCTGGAGGAGG
AGATATGAGGGACAATTGGAGAAGTGAATTATATAAATATAAAGTAGTAAAAATTGAACCATTAGGAGTA
GCACCCACCAAGGCAAAGAGAAGAGTGGTGCAGAGAGAAAAAAGAGCAGTGGGAATAGGAGCTTTGTTCC
TTGGGTTCTTGGGAGCAGCAGGAAGCACTATGGGCGCAGCGTCAATGACGCTGACGGTACAGGCCAGACA
ATTATTGTCTGGTATAGTGCAGCAGCAGAACAATTTGCTGAGGGCTATTGAGGCGCAACAGCATCTGTTG
CAACTCACAGTCTGGGGCATCAAGCAGCTCCAGGCAAGAATCCTGGCTGTGGAAAGATACCTAAAGGATC
AACAGCTCCTGGGGATTTGGGGTTGCTCTGGAAAACTCATTTGCACCACTGCTGTGCCTTGGAATGCTAG
TTGGAGTAATAAATCTCTGGAACAGATTTGGAATCACACGACCTGGATGGAGTGGGACAGAGAAATTAAC
AATTACACAAGCTTAATACACTCCTTAATTGAAGAATCGCAAAACCAGCAAGAAAAGAATGAACAAGAAT
TATTGGAATTAGATAAATGGGCAAGTTTGTGGAATTGGTTTAACATAACAAATTGGCTGTGGTATATAAA
ATTATTCATAATGATAGTAGGAGGCTTGGTAGGTTTAAGAATAGTTTTTGCTGTACTTTCTATAGTGAAT
AGAGTTAGGCAGGGATATTCACCATTATCGTTTCAGACCCACCTCCCAACCCCGAGGGGACCCATGCATT
GCATCTCAATTAGTCAGCAACCAGGTGTGGAAAGTCCCCAGGCTCCCCAGCAGGCAGAAGTATGCAAAGC
ATGCGTCTCAATTAGTCAGCAACCATAGTCCCGCCCCTAACTCCGCCCATCCCGCCCCTAACTCCGCCCA
GTTCCGCCCATTCTCCGCCCCATGGCTGACTAATTTTTTTTATTTATGCAGAGGCCGAGGCCGCCTCGGC
CTCTGAGCTATTCCAGAAGTAGTGAGGAGGCTTTTTTGGAGGCCTAGGCTTTTGCAAAAAGCTTTCTAGA
GGTACCACCGGAGCTTACCATGACCGAGTACAAGCCCACGGTGCGCCTCGCCACCCGCGACGACGTCCCC
AGGGCCGTACGCACCCTCGCCGCCGCGTTCGCCGACTACCCCGCCACGCGCCACACCGTCGATCCGGACC
GCCACATCGAGCGGGTCACCGAGCTGCAAGAACTCTTCCTCACGCGCGTCGGGCTCGACATCGGCAAGGT
GTGGGTCGCGGACGACGGCGCCGCCGTGGCGGTCTGGACCACGCCGGAGAGCGTCGAAGCGGGGGCGGTG
TTCGCCGAGATCGGCCCGCGCATGGCCGAGTTGAGCGGTTCCCGGCTGGCCGCGCAGCAACAGATGGAAG
GCCTCCTGGCGCCGCACCGGCCCAAGGAGCCCGCGTGGTTCCTGGCCACCGTCGGCGTCTCGCCCGACCA
CCAGGGCAAGGGTCTGGGCAGCGCCGTCGTGCTCCCCGGAGTGGAGGCGGCCGAGCGCGCCGGGGTGCCC
GCCTTCCTGGAGACCTCCGCGCCCCGCAACCTCCCCTTCTACGAGCGGCTCGGCTTCACCGTCACCGCCG
ACGTCGAGGTGCCCGAAGGACCGCGCACCTGGTGCATGACCCGCAAGCCCGGTGCCAGTTAACGAATTCT
AGATCTTGAGACAAATGGCAGTATTCATCCACAATTTTAAAAGAAAAGGGGGGATTGGGGGGTACAGTGC
AGGGGAAAGAATAGTAGACATAATAGCAACAGACATACAAACTAAAGAATTACAAAAACAAATTACAAAA
ATTCAAAATTTTCGGGTTTATTACAGGGACAGCAGAGATCCACTTTGGCGCCGGCTCGAGGCCTGCAGGT
GCAAAGATGGATAAAGTTTTAAACAGAGAGGAATCTTTGCAGCTAATGGACCTTCTAGGTCTTGAAAGGA
GTGGGAATT
