>Addgene plasmid #142503 | TFORF0269 | depositor partial sequence | sequence record 279647 | Insert
ACCGCCACCATGCAACGGGCAAAAACTGAACTGTTCAGGCTTCAGATTGTAACTGACGATCTGAGGAAAA
ATGAGATGTTTTCACCTCCTGTGAGCAGTGGGAAAAATGGACCAACTTCTTTGGCAAGTGGACATTTTAC
TGGCTCAAATGTAGAAGACAGAAGTAGCTCAGGGTCCTGGGGGAATGGAGGACATCCAAGCCCGTCCAGG
AACTATGGAGATGGGACTCCCTATGACCACATGACCAGCAGGGACCTTGGGTCACATGACAATCTCTCTC
CACCTTTTGTCAATTCCAGAATACAAAGTAAAACAGAAAGGGGCTCATACTCATCTTATGGGAGAGAATC
AAACTTACAGGGTTGCCACCAGCAGAGTCTCCTTGGAGGTGACATGGATATGGGCAACCCAGGAACCCTT
TCGCCCACCAAACCTGGTTCCCAGTACTATCAGTATTCTAGCAATAATCCCCGAAGGAGGCCTCTTCACA
GTAGTGCCATGGAGGTACAGACAAAGAAAGTTCGAAAAGTTCCTCCAGGTTTGCCATCTTCAGTCTATGC
TCCATCAGCAAGCACTGCCGACTACAATAGGGACTCGCCAGGCTATCCTTCCTCCAAACCAGCAACCAGC
ACTTTCCCTAGCTCCTTCTTCATGCAAGATGGCCATCACAGCAGTGACCCTTGGAGCTCCTCCAGTGGGA
TGAATCAGCCTGGCTATGCAGGAATGTTGGGCAACTCTTCTCATATTCCACAGTCCAGCAGCTACTGTAG
CCTGCATCCACATGAACGTTTGAGCTATCCATCACACTCCTCAGCAGACATCAATTCCAGTCTTCCTCCG
ATGTCCACTTTCCATCGTAGTGGTACAAACCATTACAGCACCTCTTCCTGTACGCCTCCTGCCAACGGGA
CAGACAGTATAATGGCAAATAGAGGAAGCGGGGCAGCCGGCAGCTCCCAGACTGGAGATGCTCTGGGGAA
AGCACTTGCTTCGATCTATTCTCCAGATCACACTAACAACAGCTTTTCATCAAACCCTTCAACTCCTGTT
GGCTCTCCTCCATCTCTCTCAGGCACAGCTGTTTGGTCTAGAAATGGAGGACAGGCCTCATCGTCTCCTA
ATTATGAAGGACCCTTACACTCTTTGCAAAGCCGAATTGAAGATCGTTTAGAAAGACTGGATGATGCTAT
TCATGTTCTCCGGAACCATGCAGTGGGCCCATCCACAGCTATGCCTGGTGGTCATGGGGACATGCATGGA
ATCATTGGACCTTCTCATAATGGAGCCATGGGTGGTCTGGGCTCAGGGTATGGAACCGGCCTTCTTTCAG
CCAACAGACATTCACTCATGGTGGGGACCCATCGTGAAGATGGCGTGGCCCTGAGAGGCAGCCATTCTCT
TCTGCCAAACCAGGTTCCGGTTCCACAGCTTCCTGTCCAGTCTGCGACTTCCCCTGACCTGAACCCACCC
CAGGACCCTTACAGAGGCATGCCACCAGGACTACAGGGGCAGAGTGTCTCCTCTGGCAGCTCTGAGATCA
AATCCGATGACGAGGGTGATGAGAACCTGCAAGACACGAAATCTTCGGAGGACAAGAAATTAGATGACGA
CAAGAAGGATATCAAATCAATTACTAGCAATAATGACGATGAGGACCTGACACCAGAGCAGAAGGCAGAG
CGTGAGAAGGAGCGGAGGATGGCCAACAATGCCCGAGAGCGTCTGCGGGTCCGTGACATCAACGAGGCTT
TCAAAGAGCTCGGCCGCATGGTGCAGCTCCACCTCAAGAGTGACAAGCCCCAGACCAAGCTCCTGATCCT
CCACCAGGCGGTGGCCGTCATCCTCAGTCTGGAGCAGCAAGTCCGAGAAAGGAATCTGAATCCGAAAGCT
GCGTGTCTGAAAAGAAGGGAGGAAGAGAAGGTGTCCTCAGAGCCTCCCCCTCTCTCCTTGGCCGGCCCAC
ACCCTGGAATGGGAGACGCATCGAATCACATGGGACAGATGTAGTAATGAACTAGTCCGTAACTTGAAAG
TATTTCGATTTCTTGGCTTTATATATCTTGTGGAAAGGACGAGTTACAGTCGTCGAAGTTCAAAGC
