>Addgene plasmid #142503 | TFORF0269 | depositor partial sequence | sequence record 279648 | Barcode
GTTACAGTCGTCGAAGTTCAAAGC
